Addgene plasmid #159693: R701-X65-527: His6-tev-Hs.CALM1(2-148)
Purpose: E. coli protein expression of His6-tev-Hs.CALM1(2-148)
Depositing lab: Dominic Esposito. Depositing organization: National Cancer Institute (NCI). Publication: KRAS Prenylation Is Required for Bivalent Binding with Calmodulin in a Nucleotide-Independent Manner. Agamasu C, Ghirlando R, Taylor T, Messing S, Tran TH, Bindu L, Tonelli M, Nissley DV, McCormick F, Stephen AG. Biophys J. 2019 Mar 19;116(6):1049-1063. doi: 10.1016/j.bpj.2019.02.004. Epub 2019 Feb 15. PubMed 30846362.
Backbone
  Vector backbone: pDest-527
  Vector type: Bacterial Expression
Growth in bacteria
  Bacterial resistance: Ampicillin, 100 μg/mL
  Growth temperature: 37°C
  Growth strain: DH5alpha
  Copy number: Low Copy
Gene/Insert
  Gene/Insert name: His6-tev-Hs.CALM1(2-148)
  Species: H. sapiens (human)
  Entrez Gene: CALM1 (a.k.a. CALML2, CAM2, CAM3, CAMB, CAMC, CAMI, CAMIII, CPVT4, DD132, LQT14, PHKD, PHKD1, caM)
  Tag / fusion protein: His6-tev (N terminal on insert)
  Cloning method: Gateway Cloning
Terms and licenses: Academic/Nonprofit Terms; Industry Terms: Not Available to Industry
How to cite: R701-X65-527: His6-tev-Hs.CALM1(2-148) was a gift from Dominic Esposito (Addgene plasmid # 159693 ; http://n2t.net/addgene:159693 ; RRID:Addgene_159693)
