[The description below was written by a language model from this plasmid's Addgene catalogue record and pLannotate feature annotations shown in this document.]
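Description:
R701-X65-527: His6-tev-Hs.CALM1(2-148) is a 6.1 kb bacterial expression plasmid built by Gateway recombination into the pDest-527 destination vector, designed to produce human calmodulin (CALM1, residues 2–148) in E. coli. It carries a pBR322-type ColE1 origin together with the bom mobility region and the rop gene. Rop holds copy number down, which fits the catalogue's "low copy" designation even though the origin is annotated generically as high-copy. Selection is by ampicillin through the β-lactamase gene and its own promoter. An f1 origin is also present, along with residual tetracycline-resistance fragments that are backbone remnants and not functional markers.

Expression is driven by a T7 promoter placed directly upstream of a lac operator, followed by the phage T7 gene 10 ribosome binding site. The plasmid-borne lacI gene supplies repressor, so transcription stays off until it is induced with IPTG in a host that provides T7 RNA polymerase. The open reading frame begins with a 6xHis tag and reads through the attB1 recombination scar into a TEV protease recognition site immediately before the CALM1 coding sequence, which is followed by attB2. This arrangement allows purification by metal-affinity chromatography, after which TEV cleavage removes the tag and the attB1-encoded linker to leave near-native calmodulin. Downstream lie rrnB T1/T2 terminators and a T7 terminator. The short His-tag fragment annotated after attB2 appears to be vector sequence outside the insert, though the record does not show the reading frame or stop codon. The associated publication concerns binding between calmodulin and KRAS, suggesting the plasmid's use as a source of recombinant calmodulin for biophysical interaction studies.
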