Features (pLannotate 1.2.2; 26 found; start..end, strand, type, name):
      2..20      +  promoter       T7 promoter: promoter for bacteriophage T7 RNA polymerase
     21..45      +  protein_bind   lac operator: The lac repressor binds to the lac operator to inhibit transcription in E. coli. This inhibition can be relieved by adding lactose or isopropyl-β-D-thiogalactopyranoside (IPTG). lac repressor encoded by lacI
     60..82      +  RBS            RBS: efficient ribosome binding site from bacteriophage T7 gene 10 (Olins and Rangwala, 1989)
    105..122     +  CDS            6xHis: 6xHis affinity tag
    136..153     +  protein_bind   attB1 (fragment): mutant version of attB; core recombination site for the Gateway® BP reaction BP Clonase™
    159..175     +  CDS            TEV site (fragment): tobacco etch virus (TEV) protease recognition and cleavage site
    180..623     +  CDS            CALM1 (sequence withheld): CALM1_HUMAN - Also known as CALM, CAM, CAM1. Experimental evidence at protein level: Swiss-Prot protein existence level 1. (Microbial infection) Required for Legionella pneumophila SidJ glutamylase activity. From Homo sapiens (Human).
    631..648     -  protein_bind   attB2 (fragment): mutant version of attB; core recombination site for the Gateway® BP reaction BP Clonase™
    748..765     +  CDS            9xHis (fragment): 9xHis affinity tag
    812..927     +  ncRNA          5S rRNA: Accession: RF00001 - 5S ribosomal RNA
    931..1017    +  terminator     rrnB T1 terminator: Escherichia coli rrnB; transcription terminator T1 from the E. coli rrnB gene
   1109..1136    +  terminator     rrnB T2 terminator: transcription terminator T2 from the E. coli rrnB gene
   1155..1194    +  promoter       AmpR promoter (fragment): bla
   1204..1251    +  terminator     T7 terminator: transcription terminator for bacteriophage T7 RNA polymerase
   1288..1743    +  rep_origin     f1 ori (sequence partly withheld): f1 bacteriophage origin of replication; arrow indicates direction of (+) strand synthesis
   1858..2718    -  CDS            AmpR: β-lactamase; bla; confers resistance to ampicillin, carbenicillin, and related antibiotics
   2719..2811    -  promoter       AmpR promoter: bla
   2892..3480    +  rep_origin     ori: high-copy-number ColE1/pMB1/pBR322/pUC origin of replication
   3666..3805    -  misc_feature   bom: basis of mobility region from pBR322
   3907..4098    -  CDS            rop: Rop protein, which maintains plasmids at low copy number; rop
   4115..4495    +  CDS            YPB1_ECOLX: Protein predicted: Swiss-Prot protein existence level 4. From Escherichia coli.
   4557..4621    -  CDS            TcR (fragment): tetracycline efflux protein; tet; confers resistance to tetracycline
   4636..4657    -  protein_bind   CAP binding site: CAP binding activates transcription in the presence of cAMP. E. coli catabolite activator protein
   4670..5752    -  CDS            lacI: lac repressor; lacI; The lac repressor binds to the lac operator to inhibit transcription in E. coli. This inhibition can be relieved by adding lactose or isopropyl-β-D-thiogalactopyranoside (IPTG).
   5753..5830    -  promoter       lacI promoter: lacI
   5838..6117    -  CDS            TcR (fragment): tetracycline efflux protein; tet; confers resistance to tetracycline
>Addgene plasmid #159693 | R701-X65-527: His6-tev-Hs.CALM1(2-148) | addgene full sequence | sequence record 313760 | Addgene NGS Result
TTAATACGACTCACTATAGGGGAATTGTGAGCGGATAACAATTCCCCTCTAGAAATAATTTTGTTTAACT
TTAAGAAGGAGATATACATATGAGATCTGGATCCCACCATCACCATCACCATAGATCTGATATCACAAGT
TTGTACAAAAAAGTTGGCGAAAACCTGTACTTCCAAGGC
[444 nt withheld, positions 180-623]
TAATCAACTTTCTTGTACAAAGTGGTGATATCGCTAGCTAGATAGCTAGAAGCTTGCGGCCGCACAGCTG
TATACACGTGCAAGCCAGCCAGAACTCGCTCCTGAAGACCCAGAGGATCTCGAGCACCACCACCACCACC
ACTAATGTTAATTAAGTTGGGCGTTCCTAGGCTGATAAAACAGAATTTGCCTGGCGGCAGTAGCGCGGTG
GTCCCACCTGACCCCATGCCGAACTCAGAAGTGAAACGCCGTAGCGCCGATGGTAGTGTGGGGTCTCCCC
ATGCGAGAGTAGGGAACTGCCAGGCATCAAATAAAACGAAAGGCTCAGTCGAAAGACTGGGCCTTTCGTT
TTATCTGTTGTTTGTCGGTGAACGCTCTCCTGAGTAGGACAAATCCGCCGGGAGCGGATTTGAACGTTGC
GAAGCAACGGCCCGGAGGGTGGCGGGCAGGACGCCCGCCATAAACTGCCAGGCATCAAATTAAGCAGAAG
GCCATCCTGACGGATGGCCTTTTTGCGTTTCTACAAACTCTTTTGTTTATTTTTCTAAATACATTCAAAT
ATGTATCCGCTGAGCAATAACTAGCATAACCCCTTGGGGCCTCTAAACGGGTCTTGAGGGGTTTTTTGCT
GAAAGGAGGAACTATATCCGGATTGGCGAATGGG
[124 nt withheld, positions 1288-1411]
C
[91 nt withheld, positions 1413-1503]
A
[49 nt withheld, positions 1505-1553]
CCTTTGACGTTGGAGTCCACGTTCTTT
[37 nt withheld, positions 1581-1617]
ACCCTATCTCGGTCTATTCTTTTGATTTATAAGGGATTTTGCCGATTTCGGCCTATTGGTTAAAAAATGA
GCTGATTTAACAAAAATTTAACGCGAATTTTAACAAAATATTAACGTTTACAATTTCTGGCGGCACGATG
GCATGAGATTATCAAAAAGGATCTTCACCTAGATCCTTTTAAATTAAAAATGAAGTTTTAAATCAATCTA
AAGTATATATGAGTAAACTTGGTCTGACAGTTACCAATGCTTAATCAGTGAGGCACCTATCTCAGCGATC
TGTCTATTTCGTTCATCCATAGTTGCCTGACTCCCCGTCGTGTAGATAACTACGATACGGGAGGGCTTAC
CATCTGGCCCCAGTGCTGCAATGATACCGCGAGACCCACGCTCACCGGCTCCAGATTTATCAGCAATAAA
CCAGCCAGCCGGAAGGGCCGAGCGCAGAAGTGGTCCTGCAACTTTATCCGCCTCCATCCAGTCTATTAAT
TGTTGCCGGGAAGCTAGAGTAAGTAGTTCGCCAGTTAATAGTTTGCGCAACGTTGTTGCCATTGCTACAG
GCATCGTGGTGTCACGCTCGTCGTTTGGTATGGCTTCATTCAGCTCCGGTTCCCAACGATCAAGGCGAGT
TACATGATCCCCCATGTTGTGCAAAAAAGCGGTTAGCTCCTTCGGTCCTCCGATCGTTGTCAGAAGTAAG
TTGGCCGCAGTGTTATCACTCATGGTTATGGCAGCACTGCATAATTCTCTTACTGTCATGCCATCCGTAA
GATGCTTTTCTGTGACTGGTGAGTACTCAACCAAGTCATTCTGAGAATAGTGTATGCGGCGACCGAGTTG
CTCTTGCCCGGCGTCAATACGGGATAATACCGCGCCACATAGCAGAACTTTAAAAGTGCTCATCATTGGA
AAACGTTCTTCGGGGCGAAAACTCTCAAGGATCTTACCGCTGTTGAGATCCAGTTCGATGTAACCCACTC
GTGCACCCAACTGATCTTCAGCATCTTTTACTTTCACCAGCGTTTCTGGGTGAGCAAAAACAGGAAGGCA
AAATGCCGCAAAAAAGGGAATAAGGGCGACACGGAAATGTTGAATACTCATACTCTTCCTTTTTCAATCA
TGATTGAAGCATTTATCAGGGTTATTGTCTCATGAGCGGATACATATTTGAATGTATTTAGAAAAATAAA
CAAATAGGTCATGACCAAAATCCCTTAACGTGAGTTTTCGTTCCACTGAGCGTCAGACCCCGTAGAAAAG
ATCAAAGGATCTTCTTGAGATCCTTTTTTTCTGCGCGTAATCTGCTGCTTGCAAACAAAAAAACCACCGC
TACCAGCGGTGGTTTGTTTGCCGGATCAAGAGCTACCAACTCTTTTTCCGAAGGTAACTGGCTTCAGCAG
AGCGCAGATACCAAATACTGTCCTTCTAGTGTAGCCGTAGTTAGGCCACCACTTCAAGAACTCTGTAGCA
CCGCCTACATACCTCGCTCTGCTAATCCTGTTACCAGTGGCTGCTGCCAGTGGCGATAAGTCGTGTCTTA
CCGGGTTGGACTCAAGACGATAGTTACCGGATAAGGCGCAGCGGTCGGGCTGAACGGGGGGTTCGTGCAC
ACAGCCCAGCTTGGAGCGAACGACCTACACCGAACTGAGATACCTACAGCGTGAGCTATGAGAAAGCGCC
ACGCTTCCCGAAGGGAGAAAGGCGGACAGGTATCCGGTAAGCGGCAGGGTCGGAACAGGAGAGCGCACGA
GGGAGCTTCCAGGGGGAAACGCCTGGTATCTTTATAGTCCTGTCGGGTTTCGCCACCTCTGACTTGAGCG
TCGATTTTTGTGATGCTCGTCAGGGGGGCGGAGCCTATGGAAAAACGCCAGCAACGCGGCCTTTTTACGG
TTCCTGGCCTTTTGCTGGCCTTTTGCTCACATGTTCTTTCCTGCGTTATCCCCTGATTCTGTGGATAACC
GTATTACCGCCTTTGAGTGAGCTGATACCGCTCGCCGCAGCCGAACGACCGAGCGCAGCGAGTCAGTGAG
CGAGGAAGCGGAAGAGCGCCTGATGCGGTATTTTCTCCTTACGCATCTGTGCGGTATTTCACACCGCAAT
GGTGCACTCTCAGTACAATCTGCTCTGATGCCGCATAGTTAAGCCAGTATACACTCCGCTATCGCTACGT
GACTGGGTCATGGCTGCGCCCCGACACCCGCCAACACCCGCTGACGCGCCCTGACGGGCTTGTCTGCTCC
CGGCATCCGCTTACAGACAAGCTGTGACCGTCTCCGGGAGCTGCATGTGTCAGAGGTTTTCACCGTCATC
ACCGAAACGCGCGAGGCAGCTGCGGTAAAGCTCATCAGCGTGGTCGTGAAGCGATTCACAGATGTCTGCC
TGTTCATCCGCGTCCAGCTCGTTGAGTTTCTCCAGAAGCGTTAATGTCTGGCTTCTGATAAAGCGGGCCA
TGTTAAGGGCGGTTTTTTCCTGTTTGGTCACTGATGCCTCCGTGTAAGGGGGATTTCTGTTCATGGGGGT
AATGATACCGATGAAACGAGAGAGGATGCTCACGATACGGGTTACTGATGATGAACATGCCCGGTTACTG
GAACGTTGTGAGGGTAAACAACTGGCGGTATGGATGCGGCGGGACCAGAGAAAAATCACTCAGGGTCAAT
GCCAGCGCTTCGTTAATACAGATGTAGGTGTTCCACAGGGTAGCCAGCAGCATCCTGCGATGCAGATCCG
GAACATAATGGTGCAGGGCGCTGACTTCCGCGTTTCCAGACTTTACGAAACACGGAAACCGAAGACCATT
CATGTTGTTGCTCAGGTCGCAGACGTTTTGCAGCAGCAGTCGCTTCACGTTCGCTCGCGTATCGGTGATT
CATTCTGCTAACCAGTAAGGCAACCCCGCCAGCCTAGCCGGGTCCTCAACGACAGGAGCACGATCATGCT
AGTCATGCCCCGCGCCCACCGGAAGGAGCTGACTGGGTTGAAGGCTCTCAAGGGCATCGGTCGAGATCCC
GGTGCCTAATGAGTGAGCTAACTTACATTAATTGCGTTGCGCTCACTGCCCGCTTTCCAGTCGGGAAACC
TGTCGTGCCAGCTGCATTAATGAATCGGCCAACGCGCGGGGAGAGGCGGTTTGCGTATTGGGCGCCAGGG
TGGTTTTTCTTTTCACCAGTGAGACGGGCAACAGCTGATTGCCCTTCACCGCCTGGCCCTGAGAGAGTTG
CAGCAAGCGGTCCACGCTGGTTTGCCCCAGCAGGCGAAAATCCTGTTTGATGGTGGTTAACGGCGGGATA
TAACATGAGCTGTCTTCGGTATCGTCGTATCCCACTACCGAGATGTCCGCACCAACGCGCAGCCCGGACT
CGGTAATGGCGCGCATTGCGCCCAGCGCCATCTGATCGTTGGCAACCAGCATCGCAGTGGGAACGATGCC
CTCATTCAGCATTTGCATGGTTTGTTGAAAACCGGACATGGCACTCCAGTCGCCTTCCCGTTCCGCTATC
GGCTGAATTTGATTGCGAGTGAGATATTTATGCCAGCCAGCCAGACGCAGACGCGCCGAGACAGAACTTA
ATGGGCCCGCTAACAGCGCGATTTGCTGGTGACCCAATGCGACCAGATGCTCCACGCCCAGTCGCGTACC
GTCTTCATGGGAGAAAATAATACTGTTGATGGGTGTCTGGTCAGAGACATCAAGAAATAACGCCGGAACA
TTAGTGCAGGCAGCTTCCACAGCAATGGCATCCTGGTCATCCAGCGGATAGTTAATGATCAGCCCACTGA
CGCGTTGCGCGAGAAGATTGTGCACCGCCGCTTTACAGGCTTCGACGCCGCTTCGTTCTACCATCGACAC
CACCACGCTGGCACCCAGTTGATCGGCGCGAGATTTAATCGCCGCGACAATTTGCGACGGCGCGTGCAGG
GCCAGACTGGAGGTGGCAACGCCAATCAGCAACGACTGTTTGCCCGCCAGTTGTTGTGCCACGCGGTTGG
GAATGTAATTCAGCTCCGCCATCGCCGCTTCCACTTTTTCCCGCGTTTTCGCAGAAACGTGGCTGGCCTG
GTTCACCACGCGGGAAACGGTCTGATAAGAGACACCGGCATACTCTGCGACATCGTATAACGTTACTGGT
TTCACATTCACCACCCTGAATTGACTCTCTTCCGGGCGCTATCATGCCATACCGCGAAAGGTTTTGCGCC
ATTCGATGGTGTCCGGGATCTCGACGCTCTCCCTTATGCGACTCCTGCATTAGGAAGCAGCCCAGTAGTA
GGTTGAGGCCGTTGAGCACCGCCGCCGCAAGGAATGGTGCATGCAAGGAGATGGCGCCCAACAGTCCCCC
GGCCACGGGGCCTGCCACCATACCCACGCCGAAACAAGCGCTCATGAGCCCGAAGTGGCGAGCCCGATCT
TCCCCATCGGTGATGTCGGCGATATAGGCGCCAGCAACCGCACCTGTGGCGCCGGTGATGCCGGCCACGA
TGCGTCCGGCGTAGAGGATCGAGATCGATCTCGATCCCGCGAAA
